Addgene plasmid #52415: pGL3-human OCT4 PE-SV40-Luc
Purpose: Luciferase reporter plasmid for PE OCT4 enhancer activity
Depositing lab: Jacob Hanna. Publication: Derivation of novel human ground state naive pluripotent stem cells. Gafni O, Weinberger L, Mansour AA, Manor YS, Chomsky E, Ben-Yosef D, Kalma Y, Viukov S, Maza I, Zviran A, Rais Y, Shipony Z, Mukamel Z, Krupalnik V, Zerbib M, Geula S, Caspi I, Schneir D, Shwartz T, Gilad S, Amann-Zalcenstein D, Benjamin S, Amit I, Tanay A, Massarwa R, Novershtern N, Hanna JH. Nature. 2013 Dec 12;504(7479):282-6. doi: 10.1038/nature12745. Epub 2013 Oct 30. PubMed 24172903.
Backbone
  Vector backbone: pGL3 promoter
  Backbone manufacturer: Promega
  Vector type: Mammalian Expression, Luciferase
Growth in bacteria
  Bacterial resistance: Ampicillin, 100 μg/mL
  Growth temperature: 37°C
  Growth strain: DH5alpha
  Copy number: Unknown
Gene/Insert
  Gene/Insert name: Proximal element of hOCT4 promoter
  Species: H. sapiens (human)
  Insert size (bp): 1146
  Entrez Gene: POU5F1 (a.k.a. OCT3, OCT4, OCT4Borf1, OTF-3, OTF3, OTF4, Oct-3, Oct-4, Oct3/4)
  Cloning method: Restriction Enzyme; 5′ cloning site Kpn1 (not destroyed); 3′ cloning site Xho1 (not destroyed)
  Sequencing primers: 5′ CTCTCCATCAAAACAAAACGAA; 3′ TCTTCCAGCGGATAGAATGG
Terms and licenses: Academic/Nonprofit Terms; Industry Terms: Not Available to Industry
Depositor comments: Please note that there are several mismatches in between Addgene's quality control and the depositor's sequence. The mismatches do NOT affect plasmid function.
How to cite: pGL3-human OCT4 PE-SV40-Luc was a gift from Jacob Hanna (Addgene plasmid # 52415 ; http://n2t.net/addgene:52415 ; RRID:Addgene_52415)
