[The description below was written by a language model from this plasmid's Addgene catalogue record and pLannotate feature annotations shown in this document.]
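Description:
pGL3-human OCT4 PE-SV40-Luc is a mammalian luciferase reporter plasmid built on the Promega pGL3 promoter backbone and designed to measure the activity of the proximal enhancer (PE) of the human OCT4 (POU5F1) gene. It is propagated in E. coli through a high-copy ColE1/pUC-type origin and selected with ampicillin via the β-lactamase gene and its bla promoter. An f1 bacteriophage origin is also present. The annotation additionally picks up short fragments of lacZα, a tetracycline resistance gene and SV40 large T antigen, which are backbone remnants rather than functional genes.

The insert is a 1,146 bp human genomic fragment, recorded as the proximal element of the OCT4 promoter, cloned between KpnI and XhoI sites that both remain intact. The feature table does not annotate it, but it plausibly occupies the unannotated gap upstream of the SV40 early promoter. That promoter drives the firefly luc+ coding sequence, which is followed by an SV40 polyadenylation signal. Because the SV40 promoter supplies only basal transcription, luciferase output reflects how strongly the upstream OCT4 element enhances it in a given cell type. A synthetic poly(A) signal and a transcriptional pause site from the human α2 globin gene lie upstream of the insert and reduce background from spurious read-through transcription originating in the backbone.

According to the record, the plasmid is used to report PE OCT4 enhancer activity, in the context of work on human naive pluripotent stem cells. The depositor notes several mismatches between the repository's quality-control sequence and the depositor's sequence, which are stated not to affect plasmid function.
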