Features (pLannotate 1.2.2; 12 found; start..end, strand, type, name):
     83..131     +  polyA_signal   poly(A) signal: synthetic polyadenylation signal
    145..236     +  misc_feature   pause site: RNA polymerase II transcriptional pause signal from the human α2 globin gene
   1420..1616    +  promoter       SV40 promoter: SV40 early promoter
   1652..3304    +  CDS            luciferase: firefly luciferase; luc+; enhanced luc+ version of the luciferase gene
   3345..3466    -  polyA_signal   SV40 poly(A) signal: SV40 polyadenylation signal
   3489..3557    -  CDS            large T antigen (fragment): large T antigen from SV40 (simian virus 40)
   3573..3705    +  CDS            TcR (fragment): tetracycline efflux protein; tet; confers resistance to tetracycline
   3885..4473    -  rep_origin     ori: high-copy-number ColE1/pMB1/pBR322/pUC origin of replication
   4644..5504    -  CDS            AmpR: β-lactamase; bla; confers resistance to ampicillin, carbenicillin, and related antibiotics
   5505..5609    -  promoter       AmpR promoter: bla
   5636..6064    +  rep_origin     f1 ori (sequence partly withheld): f1 bacteriophage origin of replication; arrow indicates direction of (+) strand synthesis
   6096..24      -  CDS            lacZα (fragment) (across the origin): LacZα fragment of β-galactosidase; lacZ fragment
>Addgene plasmid #52415 | pGL3-human OCT4 PE-SV40-Luc | addgene full sequence | sequence record 155878 | Addgene NGS results
GGGCCTCTTCGCTATTACGCCAGCCCAAGCTACCATGATAAGTAAGTAATATTAAGGTACGGGAGGTACT
TGGAGCGGCCGCAATAAAATATCTTTATTTTCATTACATCTGTGTGTTGGTTTTTTGTGTGAATCGATAG
TACTAACATACGCTCTCCATCAAAACAAAACGAAACAAAACAAACTAGCAAAATAGGCTGTCCCCAGTGC
AAGTGCAGGTGCCAGAACATTTCTCTATCGATAGGTACCGGATACTCAGGCCAGGCCCAGAAAAACAGAC
CCTGAAGGGGAGCTTAGGGCAGCCTTCCTGCACCCCTCCACAAATCACTCGCCACCTCCTCTGCGTCTTT
CTGCCAGCCAGCCCCACTAAACAAAGCACATCCCTCAATCTTCCGGGCTCGGGGAGGGATGCACGATGAA
GCTGGACGCCTGAGTTCCCCAGAGGAAGGAGGAACTAGATACCTAGGTCCCTGTAGGGGGCCCTTGGTGC
CCGTCTGAGGCTCAGTCTTTGAGGGGATTGCAGAGGGGGGTTGCTGGAGCTCCTTTTAGCGTCTCTGAAG
GGGATTCTGTGTGAGGGGATTGGGACTGGGGGGTTGGGGAGCAGGAAGCAGTCCCCAGGGGAGCCATCCA
GGCCCATTCAAGGGTTGAGCACTTGTTTAGGGTTAGAGCTGCCCCCTCTGGGGACCGGGATTGTCCAGCC
AAGGCCATTGTCCTGCCCCCTTCCCCCAGTCCCTCCCAGGCTTCTTTGAACCTGAAGTCAGATATTTTTT
CTCCACACCCCCCACCCCCTGGTTTTCCCCACCCAGGGCCTAGGGCTGGAGGCCTGGGCCAGGGAGGTGG
GGGAGGGAGAACGGGGCCTACCGTGGTATTAGATGTCTGAGTTTTGGTTGAGAGGGGAGCAAGGAACCTG
ATGTGCAGGTTCCATAGTGGAGGGGGCCCAAAGCGGGTGTCTTATCACTCTGTTTCAGCAAAGGTTGGGA
AACTGAGGCCCAATCAGTCCAAAGTCTGGTCCCTTGAAGGGGAAGTAGGGGCCAACCCCTTAGTCTGTTA
GATGAGGAGAGTCTGGAGTCTGATTCTGGAAGACGGAGGGGTGGGGGGATGGGGGGTGGGGGGATATAGC
ACGGAGGCCTTGTCTGGCAGTCTACTCTTGAAGATGGGGTGAAATTTGGCAGGCTGGGCAGATGGTGCCA
GGCACCCAGGCTGCGGGGTGGCTGGATTTGGCCAGTATCGGGATGGGAATGCCTAGGATTCTGGATGGAT
CGGGGGAAGGCATAAGGGAGCAGCTGGCCATTGTGCTTATGGCTGTTGATGCATTGAGGGATAGCGCCAC
ACACACATTCAATAAATTTGAGGAGCTGAGAGGGTGACTGGCCCCTGAAGGCACAGTGCCAGAGGTCTGT
GGACTCGAGATCTGCGATCTGCATCTCAATTAGTCAGCAACCATAGTCCCGCCCCTAACTCCGCCCATCC
CGCCCCTAACTCCGCCCAGTTCCGCCCATTCTCCGCCCCATCGCTGACTAATTTTTTTTATTTATGCAGA
GGCCGAGGCCGCCTCGGCCTCTGAGCTATTCCAGAAGTAGTGAGGAGGCTTTTTTGGAGGCCTAGGCTTT
TGCAAAAAGCTTGGCATTCCGGTACTGTTGGTAAAGCCACCATGGAAGACGCCAAAAACATAAAGAAAGG
CCCGGCGCCATTCTATCCGCTGGAAGATGGAACCGCTGGAGAGCAACTGCATAAGGCTATGAAGAGATAC
GCCCTGGTTCCTGGAACAATTGCTTTTACAGATGCACATATCGAGGTGGACATCACTTACGCTGAGTACT
TCGAAATGTCCGTTCGGTTGGCAGAAGCTATGAAACGATATGGGCTGAATACAAATCACAGAATCGTCGT
ATGCAGTGAAAACTCTCTTCAATTCTTTATGCCGGTGTTGGGCGCGTTATTTATCGGAGTTGCAGTTGCG
CCCGCGAACGACATTTATAATGAACGTGAATTGCTCAACAGTATGGGCATTTCGCAGCCTACCGTGGTGT
TCGTTTCCAAAAAGGGGTTGCAAAAAATTTTGAACGTGCAAAAAAAGCTCCCAATCATCCAAAAAATTAT
TATCATGGATTCTAAAACGGATTACCAGGGATTTCAGTCGATGTACACGTTCGTCACATCTCATCTACCT
CCCGGTTTTAATGAATACGATTTTGTGCCAGAGTCCTTCGATAGGGACAAGACAATTGCACTGATCATGA
ACTCCTCTGGATCTACTGGTCTGCCTAAAGGTGTCGCTCTGCCTCATAGAACTGCCTGCGTGAGATTCTC
GCATGCCAGAGATCCTATTTTTGGCAATCAAATCATTCCGGATACTGCGATTTTAAGTGTTGTTCCATTC
CATCACGGTTTTGGAATGTTTACTACACTCGGATATTTGATATGTGGATTTCGAGTCGTCTTAATGTATA
GATTTGAAGAAGAGCTGTTTCTGAGGAGCCTTCAGGATTACAAGATTCAAAGTGCGCTGCTGGTGCCAAC
CCTATTCTCCTTCTTCGCCAAAAGCACTCTGATTGACAAATACGATTTATCTAATTTACACGAAATTGCT
TCTGGTGGCGCTCCCCTCTCTAAGGAAGTCGGGGAAGCGGTTGCCAAGAGGTTCCATCTGCCAGGTATCA
GGCAAGGATATGGGCTCACTGAGACTACATCAGCTATTCTGATTACACCCGAGGGGGATGATAAACCGGG
CGCGGTCGGTAAAGTTGTTCCATTTTTTGAAGCGAAGGTTGTGGATCTGGATACCGGGAAAACGCTGGGC
GTTAATCAAAGAGGCGAACTGTGTGTGAGAGGTCCTATGATTATGTCCGGTTATGTAAACAATCCGGAAG
CGACCAACGCCTTGATTGACAAGGATGGATGGCTACATTCTGGAGACATAGCTTACTGGGACGAAGACGA
ACACTTCTTCATCGTTGACCGCCTGAAGTCTCTGATTAAGTACAAAGGCTATCAGGTGGCTCCCGCTGAA
TTGGAATCCATCTTGCTCCAACACCCCAACATCTTCGACGCAGGTGTCGCAGGTCTTCCCGACGATGACG
CCGGTGAACTTCCCGCCGCCGTTGTTGTTTTGGAGCACGGAAAGACGATGACGGAAAAAGAGATCGTGGA
TTACGTCGCCAGTCAAGTAACAACCGCGAAAAAGTTGCGCGGAGGAGTTGTGTTTGTGGACGAAGTACCG
AAAGGTCTTACCGGAAAACTCGACGCAAGAAAAATCAGAGAGATCCTCATAAAGGCCAAGAAGGGCGGAA
AGATCGCCGTGTAATTCTAGAGTCGGGGCGGCCGGCCGCTTCGAGCAGACATGATAAGATACATTGATGA
GTTTGGACAAACCACAACTAGAATGCAGTGAAAAAAATGCTTTATTTGTGAAATTTGTGATGCTATTGCT
TTATTTGTAACCATTATAAGCTGCAATAAACAAGTTAACAACAACAATTGCATTCATTTTATGTTTCAGG
TTCAGGGGGAGGTGTGGGAGGTTTTTTAAAGCAAGTAAAACCTCTACAAATGTGGTAAAATCGATAAGGA
TCCGTCGACCGATGCCCTTGAGAGCCTTCAACCCAGTCAGCTCCTTCCGGTGGGCGCGGGGCATGACTAT
CGTCGCCGCACTTATGACTGTCTTCTTTATCATGCAACTCGTAGGACAGGTGCCGGCAGCGCTCTTCCGC
TTCCTCGCTCACTGACTCGCTGCGCTCGGTCGTTCGGCTGCGGCGAGCGGTATCAGCTCACTCAAAGGCG
GTAATACGGTTATCCACAGAATCAGGGGATAACGCAGGAAAGAACATGTGAGCAAAAGGCCAGCAAAAGG
CCAGGAACCGTAAAAAGGCCGCGTTGCTGGCGTTTTTCCATAGGCTCCGCCCCCCTGACGAGCATCACAA
AAATCGACGCTCAAGTCAGAGGTGGCGAAACCCGACAGGACTATAAAGATACCAGGCGTTTCCCCCTGGA
AGCTCCCTCGTGCGCTCTCCTGTTCCGACCCTGCCGCTTACCGGATACCTGTCCGCCTTTCTCCCTTCGG
GAAGCGTGGCGCTTTCTCATAGCTCACGCTGTAGGTATCTCAGTTCGGTGTAGGTCGTTCGCTCCAAGCT
GGGCTGTGTGCACGAACCCCCCGTTCAGCCCGACCGCTGCGCCTTATCCGGTAACTATCGTCTTGAGTCC
AACCCGGTAAGACACGACTTATCGCCACTGGCAGCAGCCACTGGTAACAGGATTAGCAGAGCGAGGTATG
TAGGCGGTGCTACAGAGTTCTTGAAGTGGTGGCCTAACTACGGCTACACTAGAAGAACAGTATTTGGTAT
CTGCGCTCTGCTGAAGCCAGTTACCTTCGGAAAAAGAGTTGGTAGCTCTTGATCCGGCAAACAAACCACC
GCTGGTAGCGGTGGTTTTTTTGTTTGCAAGCAGCAGATTACGCGCAGAAAAAAAGGATCTCAAGAAGATC
CTTTGATCTTTTCTACGGGGTCTGACGCTCAGTGGAACGAAAACTCACGTTAAGGGATTTTGGTCATGAG
ATTATCAAAAAGGATCTTCACCTAGATCCTTTTAAATTAAAAATGAAGTTTTAAATCAATCTAAAGTATA
TATGAGTAAACTTGGTCTGACAGTTACCAATGCTTAATCAGTGAGGCACCTATCTCAGCGATCTGTCTAT
TTCGTTCATCCATAGTTGCCTGACTCCCCGTCGTGTAGATAACTACGATACGGGAGGGCTTACCATCTGG
CCCCAGTGCTGCAATGATACCGCGAGACCCACGCTCACCGGCTCCAGATTTATCAGCAATAAACCAGCCA
GCCGGAAGGGCCGAGCGCAGAAGTGGTCCTGCAACTTTATCCGCCTCCATCCAGTCTATTAATTGTTGCC
GGGAAGCTAGAGTAAGTAGTTCGCCAGTTAATAGTTTGCGCAACGTTGTTGCCATTGCTACAGGCATCGT
GGTGTCACGCTCGTCGTTTGGTATGGCTTCATTCAGCTCCGGTTCCCAACGATCAAGGCGAGTTACATGA
TCCCCCATGTTGTGCAAAAAAGCGGTTAGCTCCTTCGGTCCTCCGATCGTTGTCAGAAGTAAGTTGGCCG
CAGTGTTATCACTCATGGTTATGGCAGCACTGCATAATTCTCTTACTGTCATGCCATCCGTAAGATGCTT
TTCTGTGACTGGTGAGTACTCAACCAAGTCATTCTGAGAATAGTGTATGCGGCGACCGAGTTGCTCTTGC
CCGGCGTCAATACGGGATAATACCGCGCCACATAGCAGAACTTTAAAAGTGCTCATCATTGGAAAACGTT
CTTCGGGGCGAAAACTCTCAAGGATCTTACCGCTGTTGAGATCCAGTTCGATGTAACCCACTCGTGCACC
CAACTGATCTTCAGCATCTTTTACTTTCACCAGCGTTTCTGGGTGAGCAAAAACAGGAAGGCAAAATGCC
GCAAAAAAGGGAATAAGGGCGACACGGAAATGTTGAATACTCATACTCTTCCTTTTTCAATATTATTGAA
GCATTTATCAGGGTTATTGTCTCATGAGCGGATACATATTTGAATGTATTTAGAAAAATAAACAAATAGG
GGTTCCGCGCACATTTCCCCGAAAAGTGCCACCTG
[124 nt withheld, positions 5636-5759]
C
[91 nt withheld, positions 5761-5851]
A
[49 nt withheld, positions 5853-5901]
CCTTTGACGTTGGAGTCCACGTTCTTT
[37 nt withheld, positions 5929-5965]
ACCCTATCTCGGTCTATTCTTTTGATTTATAAGGGATTTTGCCGATTTCGGCCTATTGGTTAAAAAATGA
GCTGATTTAACAAAAATTTAACGCGAATTTTAACAAAATATTAACGCTTACAATTTGCCATTCGCCATTC
AGGCTGCGCAACTGTTGGGAAGGGCGATCGGTGC
