>Addgene plasmid #52415 | pGL3-human OCT4 PE-SV40-Luc | depositor partial sequence | sequence record 82032 | pGL3-human OCT4 PE-SV40-Luc sequence 1146 bps
AGGCCAGGCCCAGAAAAACAGACCCTGAAGGGGAGCTTAGGGCAGCCTTCCTGCACGCCTCCACAAATCA
CTCTCCACCTCCTCTGCGTCTTTCTGCCAGCCAGCCCCACTAAACAAAGCACATCCCTCAATCTGCCAGG
CTCGGGGAGGGACGCACGATGAAGCTGGACGCCTGAGTCCCCCAGAGGAAGGAGGAACTAGATACCTAGG
TCCCTGTGGGGGGCCCTTGGTGCCCGTCTGAGGCTCAGTCTTTGAGGGGATTGCAGAGGGGGGTTGCTGG
AGCTCCTTTTAGCGTCTCTGAAGGGGATTCTGTGTGAGGGGATTGGGACTGGGGGGTTGGGGAGCAGGAA
GCAGTCCCCAGGGGAGCCATCCAGGCCCATTCAAGGGTTGAGCACTTGTTTAGGGTTAGAGCTGCCCCCT
CTGGGGACCGGGATTGTCCAGCCAAGGCCATTGTCCTGCCCCCTTCCCCCAGTCCCTCCCAGGCTTCTTT
GAACCTGAAGTCAGATATTTTTTCTCCACACCCCCCACCCCCTGGTTTTCCCCACCCAGGGCCTAGGGCT
GGAGGCCTGGGCCAGGGAGGTGGGGGAGGGAGAACGGGGCCTACCGTGGTATTAGATGTCTGAGTTTTGG
TTGAGAGGGGAGCAAGGAACCTGATGTGCAGGTTCCATAGTGGAGGGGGCCCAAAGCGGGTGTCTTATCA
CTCTGTTTCAGCAAAGGTTGGGAAACTGAGGCCCAGTCAGTCCAAAGTCTGGTCCCTTGAAGGGGAAGTA
GGGACCAACCCCTTAGTCTGTTAGATGAGGAGAGTCTGGAGTCTGATTCTGGAAGACGGAGGGGTGGGGG
GATGGGGGGGTGGGGGGATATAGCACGGAGGCCTTGTCTGGCAGTCTACTCTTGAAGATGGGGTGAAATT
TGGCAGGCTGGGCAGATGGTGCCAGGCACCCAGGCTGCGGGGTGGCTGGATTTGGCCAGTATCGGGATGG
GAATGCCTAGGATTCTGGATGGATCGGGGGAAGGCATAAGGGAGCAGCTGGCCATTGTGCTTATGGCTGT
TGATGCATTGAGGGATAGCGCCACACACACATTCAATAAATTTGAGGAGCTGAGAGGGTGACTGGCCCCT
GAAGGCACAGTGCCAGAGGTCTGTGG
