>Addgene plasmid #52415 | pGL3-human OCT4 PE-SV40-Luc | addgene partial sequence | sequence record 84692 | RVprimer3 5'-CTAGCAAAATAGGCTGTCCC-3'
ATTTCTCTATCGATAGGTACCGGATACTCAGGCCAGGCCCAGAAAAACAGACCCTGAAGGGGAGCTTAGG
GCAGCCTTCCTGCACCCCTCCACAAATCACTCGCCACCTCCTCTGCGTCTTTCTGCCAGCCAGCCCCACT
AAACAAAGCACATCCCTCAATCTTCCGGGCTCGGGGAGGGATGCACGATGAAGCTGGACGCCTGAGTTCC
CCAGAGGAAGGAGGAACTAGATACCTAGGTCCCTGTAGGGGGCCCTTGGTGCCCGTCTGAGGCTCAGTCT
TTGAGGGGATTGCAGAGGGGGGTTGCTGGAGCTCCTTTTAGCGTCTCTGAAGGGGATTCTGTGTGAGGGG
ATTGGGACTGGGGGGTTGGGGAGCAGGAAGCAGTCCCCAGGGGAGCCATCCAGGCCCATTCAAGGGTTGA
GCACTTGTTTAGGGTTAGAGCTGCCCCCTCTGGGGACCG
