>Addgene plasmid #52415 | pGL3-human OCT4 PE-SV40-Luc | addgene partial sequence | sequence record 89383 | LucNRev 5'-CCTTATGCAGTTGCTCTCC-3'
ATGGCGCCGGGCCTTTCTTTATGTTTTTGGCGTCTTCCATGGTGGCTTTACCAACAGTACCGGAATGCCA
AGCTTTTTGCAAAAGCCTAGGCCTCCAAAAAAGCCTCCTCACTACTTCTGGAATAGCTCAGAGGCCGAGG
CGGCCTCGGCCTCTGCATAAATAAAAAAAATTAGTCAGCGATGGGGCGGAGAATGGGCGGAACTGGGCGG
AGTTAGGGGCGGGATGGGCGGAGTTAGGGGCGGGACTATGGTTGCTGACTAATTGAGATGCAGATCGCAG
ATCTCGAGTCCACAGACCTCTGGCACTGTGCCTTCAGGGGCCAGTCACCCTCTCAGCTCCTCAAATTTAT
TGAATGTGTGTGTGGCGCTATCCCTCAATGCATCAACAGCCATAAGCACAATGGCCAGCTGCTCCCTTAT
GCCTTCCCCCGATCCATCCAGAATCCTAGGCATTCCCATCCCGATACTGGCCAAATCCAGCCACCCCGCA
GCCTGGGTGCCTGGCACCATCTGCCCAGCCTGCCAAATTTCACCCCATCTTCAAGAGTAGACTGCCAGAC
AAGGCCTCCGTGCTATATCCCCCCACCCCCCATCCCCCCACCCCTCCGTCTTCCAGAATCAGACTCCAGA
CTCTCCTCATCTAACAGACTAAGGGGTTGGCCCCTACTTCCCCTTCAAGGGACCAGACTTTGGACTGATT
GGGCCTCAGTTTCCCAACCTTTGCTGAAACAGAGTGATAAGACACCCGCTTTGGGCCCCCTCCACTATGG
AACCTGCACATCAGGTTCCTTGCTCCCCTCTCAACCAAAACTCAGACATCTAATACCACGGTAGGCC
